Addgene plasmid #160663: 10TALE_Pmin_fLuc
Purpose: Expression of the firefly luciferase reporter upon binding of a transcriptional activator to target sites. The plasmid contains 10 copies of target sites for the TALEN1257 DNA-binding domain
Depositing lab: Roman Jerala. Depositing organization: National Institute of Chemistry. Publication: Engineering and Rewiring of a Calcium-Dependent Signaling Pathway. Mesko M, Lebar T, Dekleva P, Jerala R, Bencina M. ACS Synth Biol. 2020 Aug 21;9(8):2055-2065. doi: 10.1021/acssynbio.0c00133. Epub 2020 Jul 20. PubMed 32643923.
Backbone
  Vector backbone: pGL4.16
  Vector type: Mammalian Expression, Luciferase
Growth in bacteria
  Bacterial resistance: Ampicillin, 100 μg/mL
  Growth temperature: 37°C
  Growth strain: DH5alpha
  Copy number: Unknown
Gene/Insert
  Gene/Insert name: 10TALE_Pmin_fLuc
  Species: Synthetic
  Promoter: minimal
  Cloning method: Gibson Cloning
  Sequencing primers: 5′ GTGTGAATCGATAGTACTAACATAC; 3′ cactgcattctagttgtggtttgtcc
Resource information
  A portion of this plasmid was derived from a plasmid made by: Gaber, R., Lebar, T., Majerle, A. et al. Designable DNA-binding domains enable construction of logic circuits in mammalian cells. Nat Chem Biol 10, 203–208 (2014). https://doi.org/10.1038/nchembio.1433
Terms and licenses: Academic/Nonprofit Terms; Industry Terms: Not Available to Industry
How to cite: 10TALE_Pmin_fLuc was a gift from Roman Jerala (Addgene plasmid # 160663 ; http://n2t.net/addgene:160663 ; RRID:Addgene_160663)
