[The description below was written by a language model from this plasmid's Addgene catalogue record and pLannotate feature annotations shown in this document.]
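Description:
10TALE_Pmin_fLuc is a mammalian luciferase reporter plasmid built on the pGL4.16 backbone and assembled by Gibson cloning. It is designed to report the activity of synthetic transcriptional activators that use the TALEN1257 TALE DNA-binding domain. It is propagated in E. coli through a high-copy ColE1/pUC-type origin and selected with ampicillin via the β-lactamase gene. For mammalian cells it also carries a hygromycin B phosphotransferase cassette driven by the SV40 enhancer/early promoter and ended by a synthetic poly(A) signal, which would allow selection of stably transfected cells.

According to the catalogue entry, the reporter unit contains ten copies of the TALE target site upstream of a minimal promoter. The binding sites themselves are not annotated in the feature table, but they presumably lie in the unannotated stretch preceding the minP TATA-box promoter. A synthetic poly(A) signal and an RNA polymerase II transcriptional pause site sit further upstream, insulating the reporter from spurious read-through transcription arising in the backbone. minP has low basal activity, so the downstream synthetic luc2 firefly luciferase gene is expressed appreciably only when an activator is recruited to the target sites. The luciferase coding sequence is followed by hCL1 and hPEST degradation sequences, which destabilise the protein so that signal follows changes in transcription more closely, and by an SV40 poly(A) signal. Short annotated fragments of SV40 large T antigen and a tetracycline resistance gene appear to be backbone remnants rather than functional elements.

The construct serves as a readout for designed TALE-based transcription factors. The associated work concerns engineered, rewired calcium-dependent signalling pathways, and part of the plasmid derives from earlier work on mammalian logic circuits built from designable DNA-binding domains.
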