Features (pLannotate 1.2.2; 15 found; start..end, strand, type, name):
     18..59      -  promoter       AmpR promoter (fragment): bla
    122..170     +  polyA_signal   poly(A) signal: synthetic polyadenylation signal
    184..275     +  misc_feature   pause site: RNA polymerase II transcriptional pause signal from the human α2 globin gene
   1041..1072    +  promoter       minP: minimal TATA-box promoter with low basal activity
   1108..2757    +  CDS            luciferase: firefly luciferase synthetic luc2 version of the luciferase gene
   2764..2811    +  CDS            hCL1: non-ORF yeast peptide conferring ubiquitin-dependent degradation human codon-optimized
   2818..2934    +  CDS            hPEST: PEST degradation sequence from mouse ornithine decarboxylase human codon-optimized
   2983..3104    -  polyA_signal   SV40 poly(A) signal: SV40 polyadenylation signal
   3130..3261    -  CDS            LT_SV40 (fragment): Experimental evidence at protein level: Swiss-Prot protein existence level 1. Isoform 17kT antigen targets host RBL2 for degradation and promotes cell proliferation. Transactivates host cyclin A promoter through its J domain. From Simian virus 40 (SV40).
   3298..3655    +  promoter       SV40 promoter: SV40 enhancer and early promoter
   3686..4723    +  CDS            HygR: hygromycin B phosphotransferase confers resistance to hygromycin
   4747..4795    +  polyA_signal   poly(A) signal: synthetic polyadenylation signal
   4811..4942    +  CDS            TcR (fragment): tetracycline efflux protein; tet; confers resistance to tetracycline
   5122..5710    -  rep_origin     ori: high-copy-number ColE1/pMB1/pBR322/pUC origin of replication
   5910..17      -  CDS            AmpR (across the origin): β-lactamase confers resistance to ampicillin, carbenicillin, and related antibiotics
>Addgene plasmid #160663 | 10TALE_Pmin_fLuc | addgene full sequence | sequence record 345378 | Addgene NGS Result
AAATGTTGGATGCTCATACTCGTCCTTTTTCAATATTATTGAAGCATTTATCAGGGTTACTAGTACGTCT
CTCAAGGATAAGTAAGTAATATTAAGGTACGGGAGGTATTGGACAGGCCGCAATAAAATATCTTTATTTT
CATTACATCTGTGTGTTGGTTTTTTGTGTGAATCGATAGTACTAACATACGCTCTCCATCAAAACAAAAC
GAAACAAAACAAACTAGCAAAATAGGCTGTCCCCAGTGCAAGTGCAGGTGCCAGAACATTTCTCTCTGCT
TAGGGTTAGGCGTTTTGCGCTGCTGAATTCGGTGGCACCGGTTTGATTGCACAGCTTTACTGCTGCTCCC
GCTTCTTCCGTTTCCACATCTTGCTGGCAGCCGGGGTACCGCAGGCAAGTCGCTTTACTGCTGCTCCCGC
TTCTTCCGTTTCCACATCTATGGAATCACGGCGGCCGCCCGTATCTCATCCTTTACTGCTGCTCCCGCTT
CTTCCGTTTCCACATCTAATGCGTCGGCGTGCGGCCGCTGCCAGTTGCATTTACTGCTGCTCCCGCTTCT
TCCGTTTCCACATCTTTGGCTGTCCTAGGGTACCTGGACGCTCCTTGTTTACTGCTGCTCCCGCTTCTTC
CGTTTCCACATCTTGGCTGGTGCCGCACCGGTAAGCAGAACTAGAGGTGGCACCGGTTTGATTGCACAGC
TTTACTGCTGCTCCCGCTTCTTCCGTTTCCACATCTTGCTGGCAGCCGGGGTACCGCAGGCAAGTCGCTT
TACTGCTGCTCCCGCTTCTTCCGTTTCCACATCTATGGAATCACGGCGGCCGCCCGTATCTCATCCTTTA
CTGCTGCTCCCGCTTCTTCCGTTTCCACATCTAATGCGTCGGCGTGCGGCCGCTGCCAGTTGCATTTACT
GCTGCTCCCGCTTCTTCCGTTTCCACATCTTTGGCTGTCCTAGGGTACCTGGACGCTCCTTGTTTACTGC
TGCTCCCGCTTCTTCCGTTTCCACATCTTGGCTGGTGCCGCACCGGTAAGCAGAGGATCTTAGAGGGTAT
ATAATGGAAGCTCGACTTCCAGCTCGAGGGCAATCCGGTACTGTTGGTAAAGCCACCATGGAAGATGCCA
AAAACATTAAGAAGGGCCCAGCGCCATTCTACCCACTCGAAGACGGGACCGCCGGCGAGCAGCTGCACAA
AGCCATGAAGCGCTACGCCCTGGTGCCCGGCACCATCGCCTTTACCGACGCACATATCGAGGTGGACATT
ACCTACGCCGAGTACTTCGAGATGAGCGTTCGGCTGGCAGAAGCTATGAAGCGCTATGGGCTGAATACAA
ACCATCGGATCGTGGTGTGCAGCGAGAATAGCTTGCAGTTCTTCATGCCCGTGTTGGGTGCCCTGTTCAT
CGGTGTGGCTGTGGCCCCAGCTAACGACATCTACAACGAGCGCGAGCTGCTGAACAGCATGGGCATCAGC
CAGCCCACCGTCGTATTCGTGAGCAAGAAAGGGCTGCAAAAGATCCTCAACGTGCAAAAGAAGCTACCGA
TCATACAAAAGATCATCATCATGGATAGCAAGACCGACTACCAGGGCTTCCAAAGCATGTACACCTTCGT
GACTTCCCATTTGCCACCCGGCTTCAACGAGTACGACTTCGTGCCCGAGAGCTTCGACCGGGACAAAACC
ATCGCCCTGATCATGAACAGTAGTGGCAGTACCGGATTGCCCAAGGGCGTAGCCCTACCGCACCGCACCG
CTTGTGTCCGATTCAGTCATGCCCGCGACCCCATCTTCGGCAACCAGATCATCCCCGACACCGCTATCCT
CAGCGTGGTGCCATTTCACCACGGCTTCGGCATGTTCACCACGCTGGGCTACTTGATCTGCGGCTTTCGG
GTCGTGCTCATGTACCGCTTCGAGGAGGAGCTATTCTTGCGCAGCTTGCAAGACTATAAGATTCAATCTG
CCCTGCTGGTGCCCACACTATTTAGCTTCTTCGCTAAGAGCACTCTCATCGACAAGTACGACCTAAGCAA
CTTGCACGAGATCGCCAGCGGCGGGGCGCCGCTCAGCAAGGAGGTAGGTGAGGCCGTGGCCAAACGCTTC
CACCTACCAGGCATCCGCCAGGGCTACGGCCTGACAGAAACAACCAGCGCCATTCTGATCACCCCCGAAG
GGGACGACAAGCCTGGCGCAGTAGGCAAGGTGGTGCCCTTCTTCGAGGCTAAGGTGGTGGACTTGGACAC
CGGTAAGACACTGGGTGTGAACCAGCGCGGCGAGCTGTGCGTCCGTGGCCCCATGATCATGAGCGGCTAC
GTTAACAACCCCGAGGCTACAAACGCTCTCATCGACAAGGACGGCTGGCTGCACAGCGGCGACATCGCCT
ACTGGGACGAGGACGAGCACTTCTTCATCGTGGACCGGCTGAAGAGCCTGATCAAATACAAGGGCTACCA
GGTAGCCCCAGCCGAACTGGAGAGCATCCTGCTGCAACACCCCAACATCTTCGACGCCGGGGTCGCCGGC
CTGCCCGACGACGATGCCGGCGAGCTGCCCGCCGCAGTCGTCGTGCTGGAACACGGTAAAACCATGACCG
AGAAGGAGATCGTGGACTATGTGGCCAGCCAGGTTACAACCGCCAAGAAGCTGCGCGGTGGTGTTGTGTT
CGTGGACGAGGTGCCTAAAGGACTGACCGGCAAGTTGGACGCCCGCAAGATCCGCGAGATTCTCATTAAG
GCCAAGAAGGGCGGCAAGATCGCCGTGAATTCTGCTTGCAAGAACTGGTTCAGTAGCTTAAGCCACTTTG
TGATCCACCTTAACAGCCACGGCTTCCCTCCCGAGGTGGAGGAGCAGGCCGCCGGCACCCTGCCCATGAG
CTGCGCCCAGGAGAGCGGCATGGATAGACACCCTGCTGCTTGCGCCAGCGCCAGGATCAACGTCTAACTG
CAGTCTAGAGTCGGGGCGGCCGGCCGCTTCGAGCAGACATGATAAGATACATTGATGAGTTTGGACAAAC
CACAACTAGAATGCAGTGAAAAAAATGCTTTATTTGTGAAATTTGTGATGCTATTGCTTTATTTGTAACC
ATTATAAGCTGCAATAAACAAGTTAACAACAACAATTGCATTCATTTTATGTTTCAGGTTCAGGGGGAGG
TGTGGGAGGTTTTTTAAAGCAAGTAAAACCTCTACAAATGTGGTAAAATCGATAAGGATCCGTTTGCGTA
TTGGGCGCTCTTCCGCTGATCTGCGCAGCACCATGGCCTGAAATAACCTCTGAAAGAGGAACTTGGTTAG
CTACCTTCTGAGGCGGAAAGAACCAGCTGTGGAATGTGTGTCAGTTAGGGTGTGGAAAGTCCCCAGGCTC
CCCAGCAGGCAGAAGTATGCAAAGCATGCATCTCAATTAGTCAGCAACCAGGTGTGGAAAGTCCCCAGGC
TCCCCAGCAGGCAGAAGTATGCAAAGCATGCATCTCAATTAGTCAGCAACCATAGTCCCGCCCCTAACTC
CGCCCATCCCGCCCCTAACTCCGCCCAGTTCCGCCCATTCTCCGCCCCATGGCTGACTAATTTTTTTTAT
TTATGCAGAGGCCGAGGCCGCCTCTGCCTCTGAGCTATTCCAGAAGTAGTGAGGAGGCTTTTTTGGAGGC
CTAGGCTTTTGCAAAAAGCTCGATTCTTCTGACACTAGCGCCACCATGAAGAAGCCCGAACTCACCGCTA
CCAGCGTTGAAAAATTTCTCATCGAGAAGTTCGACAGTGTGAGCGACCTGATGCAGTTGTCGGAGGGCGA
AGAGAGCCGAGCCTTCAGCTTCGATGTCGGCGGACGCGGCTATGTACTGCGGGTGAATAGCTGCGCTGAT
GGCTTCTACAAAGACCGCTACGTGTACCGCCACTTCGCCAGCGCTGCACTACCCATCCCCGAAGTGTTGG
ACATCGGCGAGTTCAGCGAGAGCCTGACATACTGCATCAGTAGACGCGCCCAAGGCGTTACTCTCCAAGA
CCTCCCCGAAACAGAGCTGCCTGCTGTGTTACAGCCTGTCGCCGAAGCTATGGATGCTATTGCCGCCGCC
GACCTCAGTCAAACCAGCGGCTTCGGCCCATTCGGGCCCCAAGGCATCGGCCAGTACACAACCTGGCGGG
ATTTCATTTGCGCCATTGCTGATCCCCATGTCTACCACTGGCAGACCGTGATGGACGACACCGTGTCCGC
CAGCGTAGCTCAAGCCCTGGACGAACTGATGCTGTGGGCCGAAGACTGTCCCGAGGTGCGCCACCTCGTC
CATGCCGACTTCGGCAGCAACAACGTCCTGACCGACAACGGCCGCATCACCGCCGTAATCGACTGGTCCG
AAGCTATGTTCGGGGACAGTCAGTACGAGGTGGCCAACATCTTCTTCTGGCGGCCCTGGCTGGCTTGCAT
GGAGCAGCAGACTCGCTACTTCGAGCGCCGGCATCCCGAGCTGGCCGGCAGCCCTCGTCTGCGAGCCTAC
ATGCTGCGCATCGGCCTGGATCAGCTCTACCAGAGCCTCGTGGACGGCAACTTCGACGATGCTGCCTGGG
CTCAAGGCCGCTGCGATGCCATCGTCCGCAGCGGGGCCGGCACCGTCGGTCGCACACAAATCGCTCGCCG
GAGCGCAGCCGTATGGACCGACGGCTGCGTCGAGGTGCTGGCCGACAGCGGCAACCGCCGGCCCAGTACA
CGACCGCGCGCTAAGGAGGTAGGTCGAGTTTAAACTCTAGAACCGGTCATGGCCGCAATAAAATATCTTT
ATTTTCATTACATCTGTGTGTTGGTTTTTTGTGTGTTCGAACTAGATGCTGTCGACCGATGCCCTTGAGA
GCCTTCAACCCAGTCAGCTCCTTCCGGTGGGCGCGGGGCATGACTATCGTCGCCGCACTTATGACTGTCT
TCTTTATCATGCAACTCGTAGGACAGGTGCCGGCAGCGCTCTTCCGCTTCCTCGCTCACTGACTCGCTGC
GCTCGGTCGTTCGGCTGCGGCGAGCGGTATCAGCTCACTCAAAGGCGGTAATACGGTTATCCACAGAATC
AGGGGATAACGCAGGAAAGAACATGTGAGCAAAAGGCCAGCAAAAGGCCAGGAACCGTAAAAAGGCCGCG
TTGCTGGCGTTTTTCCATAGGCTCCGCCCCCCTGACGAGCATCACAAAAATCGACGCTCAAGTCAGAGGT
GGCGAAACCCGACAGGACTATAAAGATACCAGGCGTTTCCCCCTGGAAGCTCCCTCGTGCGCTCTCCTGT
TCCGACCCTGCCGCTTACCGGATACCTGTCCGCCTTTCTCCCTTCGGGAAGCGTGGCGCTTTCTCATAGC
TCACGCTGTAGGTATCTCAGTTCGGTGTAGGTCGTTCGCTCCAAGCTGGGCTGTGTGCACGAACCCCCCG
TTCAGCCCGACCGCTGCGCCTTATCCGGTAACTATCGTCTTGAGTCCAACCCGGTAAGACACGACTTATC
GCCACTGGCAGCAGCCACTGGTAACAGGATTAGCAGAGCGAGGTATGTAGGCGGTGCTACAGAGTTCTTG
AAGTGGTGGCCTAACTACGGCTACACTAGAAGAACAGTATTTGGTATCTGCGCTCTGCTGAAGCCAGTTA
CCTTCGGAAAAAGAGTTGGTAGCTCTTGATCCGGCAAACAAACCACCGCTGGTAGCGGTGGTTTTTTTGT
TTGCAAGCAGCAGATTACGCGCAGAAAAAAAGGATCTCAAGAAGATCCTTTGATCTTTTCTACGGGGTCT
GACGCTCAGTGGAACGAAAACTCACGTTAAGGGATTTTGGTCATGAGATTATCAAAAAGGATCTTCACCT
AGATCCTTTTAAATTAAAAATGAAGTTTTAAATCAATCTAAAGTATATATGAGTAAACTTGGTCTGACAG
CGGCCGCAAATGCTAAACCACTGCAGTGGTTACCAGTGCTTGATCAGTGAGGCACCGATCTCAGCGATCT
GCCTATTTCGTTCGTCCATAGTGGCCTGACTCCCCGTCGTGTAGATCACTACGATTCGTGAGGGCTTACC
ATCAGGCCCCAGCGCAGCAATGATGCCGCGAGAGCCGCGTTCACCGGCCCCCGATTTGTCAGCAATGAAC
CAGCCAGCAGGGAGGGCCGAGCGAAGAAGTGGTCCTGCTACTTTGTCCGCCTCCATCCAGTCTATGAGCT
GCTGTCGTGATGCTAGAGTAAGAAGTTCGCCAGTGAGTAGTTTCCGAAGAGTTGTGGCCATTGCTACTGG
CATCGTGGTATCACGCTCGTCGTTCGGTATGGCTTCGTTCAACTCTGGTTCCCAGCGGTCAAGCCGGGTC
ACATGATCACCCATATTATGAAGAAATGCAGTCAGCTCCTTAGGGCCTCCGATCGTTGTCAGAAGTAAGT
TGGCCGCGGTGTTGTCGCTCATGGTAATGGCAGCACTACACAATTCTCTTACCGTCATGCCATCCGTAAG
ATGCTTTTCCGTGACCGGCGAGTACTCAACCAAGTCGTTTTGTGAGTAGTGTATACGGCGACCAAGCTGC
TCTTGCCCGGCGTCTATACGGGACAACACCGCGCCACATAGCAGTACTTTGAAAGTGCTCATCATCGGGA
ATCGTTCTTCGGGGCGGAAAGACTCAAGGATCTTGCCGCTATTGAGATCCAGTTCGATATAGCCCACTCT
TGCACCCAGTTGATCTTCAGCATCTTTTACTTTCACCAGCGTTTCGGGGTGTGCAAAAACAGGCAAGCAA
AATGCCGCAAAGAAGGGAATGAGTGCGACACGA
