>Addgene plasmid #160663 | 10TALE_Pmin_fLuc | depositor partial sequence | sequence record 311179 | TALE binding sites, minimal promoter, firefly luciferase
TTTACTGCTGCTCCCGCTTCTTCCGTTTCCACATCTTGCTGGCAGCCGGGGTACCGCAGGCAAGTCGCTT
TACTGCTGCTCCCGCTTCTTCCGTTTCCACATCTATGGAATCACGGCGGCCGCCCGTATCTCATCCTTTA
CTGCTGCTCCCGCTTCTTCCGTTTCCACATCTAATGCGTCGGCGTGCGGCCGCTGCCAGTTGCATTTACT
GCTGCTCCCGCTTCTTCCGTTTCCACATCTTTGGCTGTCCTAGGGTACCTGGACGCTCCTTGTTTACTGC
TGCTCCCGCTTCTTCCGTTTCCACATCTTGGCTGGTGCCGCACCGGTAAGCAGAACTAGAGGTGGCACCG
GTTTGATTGCACAGCTTTACTGCTGCTCCCGCTTCTTCCGTTTCCACATCTTGCTGGCAGCCGGGGTACC
GCAGGCAAGTCGCTTTACTGCTGCTCCCGCTTCTTCCGTTTCCACATCTATGGAATCACGGCGGCCGCCC
GTATCTCATCCTTTACTGCTGCTCCCGCTTCTTCCGTTTCCACATCTAATGCGTCGGCGTGCGGCCGCTG
CCAGTTGCATTTACTGCTGCTCCCGCTTCTTCCGTTTCCACATCTTTGGCTGTCCTAGGGTACCTGGACG
CTCCTTGTTTACTGCTGCTCCCGCTTCTTCCGTTTCCACATCTTGGCTGGTGCCGCACCGGTAAGCAGAG
GATCTTAGAGGGTATATAATGGAAGCTCGACTTCCAGCTCGAGGGCAATCCGGTACTGTTGGTAAAGCCA
CCATGATGGAAGATGCCAAAAACATTAAGAAGGGCCCAGCGCCATTCTACCCACTCGAAGACGGGACCGC
CGGCGAGCAGCTGCACAAAGCCATGAAGCGCTACGCCCTGGTGCCCGGCACCATCGCCTTTACCGACGCA
CATATCGAGGTGGACATTACCTACGCCGAGTACTTCGAGATGAGCGTTCGGCTGGCAGAAGCTATGAAGC
GCTATGGGCTGAATACAAACCATCGGATCGTGGTGTGCAGCGAGAATAGCTTGCAGTTCTTCATGCCCGT
GTTGGGTGCCCTGTTCATCGGTGTGGCTGTGGCCCCAGCTAACGACATCTACAACGAGCGCGAGCTGCTG
AACAGCATGGGCATCAGCCAGCCCACCGTCGTATTCGTGAGCAAGAAAGGGCTGCAAAAGATCCTCAACG
TGCAAAAGAAGCTACCGATCATACAAAAGATCATCATCATGGATAGCAAGACCGACTACCAGGGCTTCCA
AAGCATGTACACCTTCGTGACTTCCCATTTGCCACCCGGCTTCAACGAGTACGACTTCGTGCCCGAGAGC
TTCGACCGGGACAAAACCATCGCCCTGATCATGAACAGTAGTGGCAGTACCGGATTGCCCAAGGGCGTAG
CCCTACCGCACCGCACCGCTTGTGTCCGATTCAGTCATGCCCGCGACCCCATCTTCGGCAACCAGATCAT
CCCCGACACCGCTATCCTCAGCGTGGTGCCATTTCACCACGGCTTCGGCATGTTCACCACGCTGGGCTAC
TTGATCTGCGGCTTTCGGGTCGTGCTCATGTACCGCTTCGAGGAGGAGCTATTCTTGCGCAGCTTGCAAG
ACTATAAGATTCAATCTGCCCTGCTGGTGCCCACACTATTTAGCTTCTTCGCTAAGAGCACTCTCATCGA
CAAGTACGACCTAAGCAACTTGCACGAGATCGCCAGCGGCGGGGCGCCGCTCAGCAAGGAGGTAGGTGAG
GCCGTGGCCAAACGCTTCCACCTACCAGGCATCCGCCAGGGCTACGGCCTGACAGAAACAACCAGCGCCA
TTCTGATCACCCCCGAAGGGGACGACAAGCCTGGCGCAGTAGGCAAGGTGGTGCCCTTCTTCGAGGCTAA
GGTGGTGGACTTGGACACCGGTAAGACACTGGGTGTGAACCAGCGCGGCGAGCTGTGCGTCCGTGGCCCC
ATGATCATGAGCGGCTACGTTAACAACCCCGAGGCTACAAACGCTCTCATCGACAAGGACGGCTGGCTGC
ACAGCGGCGACATCGCCTACTGGGACGAGGACGAGCACTTCTTCATCGTGGACCGGCTGAAGAGCCTGAT
CAAATACAAGGGCTACCAGGTAGCCCCAGCCGAACTGGAGAGCATCCTGCTGCAACACCCCAACATCTTC
GACGCCGGGGTCGCCGGCCTGCCCGACGACGATGCCGGCGAGCTGCCCGCCGCAGTCGTCGTGCTGGAAC
ACGGTAAAACCATGACCGAGAAGGAGATCGTGGACTATGTGGCCAGCCAGGTTACAACCGCCAAGAAGCT
GCGCGGTGGTGTTGTGTTCGTGGACGAGGTGCCTAAAGGACTGACCGGCAAGTTGGACGCCCGCAAGATC
CGCGAGATTCTCATTAAGGCCAAGAAGGGCGGCAAGATCGCCGTGAATTCTGCTTGCAAGAACTGGTTCA
GTAGCTTAAGCCACTTTGTGATCCACCTTAACAGCCACGGCTTCCCTCCCGAGGTGGAGGAGCAGGCCGC
CGGCACCCTGCCCATGAGCTGCGCCCAGGAGAGCGGCATGGATAGACACCCTGCTGCTTGCGCCAGCGCC
AGGATCAACGTCTAA
